LOCUS       Exported 8630 bp ds-DNA circular SYN 13-MAY-2021
DEFINITION  Mammalian expression of Nup133 fused at its carboxyl-terminus to
            mEGFP with no linker and a total net fusion of (-8 amino acids) .
ACCESSION   .
VERSION     .
KEYWORDS    Nup133_mEGFP(-8b)
SOURCE      synthetic DNA construct
  ORGANISM  synthetic DNA construct
REFERENCE   1 (bases 1 to 8630)
  TITLE     Simon lab plasmids
REFERENCE   2 (bases 1 to 8630)
  AUTHORS   .
  TITLE     Direct Submission
  JOURNAL   Exported May 13, 2021 from SnapGene Server 1.1.58
            http://www.snapgene.com
FEATURES             Location/Qualifiers
     source          1..8630
                     /organism="synthetic DNA construct"
                     /mol_type="other DNA"
     enhancer        181..484
                     /label=CMV enhancer
                     /note="human cytomegalovirus immediate early enhancer"
     promoter        485..688
                     /label=CMV promoter
                     /note="human cytomegalovirus (CMV) immediate early
                     promoter"
     primer_bind     639..659
                     /label=CMV-F
                     /note="Human CMV immediate early promoter, forward primer"
     primer_bind     685..709
                     /label=LNCX
                     /note="Human CMV promoter, forward primer"
     primer_bind     814..830
                     /label=M13 rev
                     /note="common sequencing primer, one of multiple similar
                     variants"
     primer_bind     814..830
                     /label=M13 Reverse
                     /note="In lacZ gene. Also called M13-rev"
     promoter        841..859
                     /label=SP6 promoter
                     /note="promoter for bacteriophage SP6 RNA polymerase"
     primer_bind     841..858
                     /label=SP6
                     /note="SP6 promoter, forward primer"
     protein_bind    860..884
                     /gene="mutant version of attB"
                     /label=attB1
                     /bound_moiety="BP Clonase(TM)"
                     /note="recombination site for the Gateway(R) BP reaction"
     primer_bind     complement(4495..4516)
                     /label=EGFP-N
                     /note="EGFP, reverse primer"
     primer_bind     complement(4756..4775)
                     /label=EXFP-R
                     /note="For distinguishing EGFP variants, reverse primer"
     primer_bind     5103..5124
                     /label=EGFP-C
                     /note="EGFP, forward primer"
     protein_bind    complement(5214..5238)
                     /gene="mutant version of attB"
                     /label=attB2
                     /bound_moiety="BP Clonase(TM)"
                     /note="recombination site for the Gateway(R) BP reaction"
     primer_bind     complement(5239..5258)
                     /label=T7
                     /note="T7 promoter, forward primer"
     promoter        complement(5240..5258)
                     /label=T7 promoter
                     /note="promoter for bacteriophage T7 RNA polymerase"
     primer_bind     complement(5269..5286)
                     /label=M13 Forward
                     /note="In lacZ gene. Also called M13-F20 or M13 (-21)
                     Forward"
     primer_bind     complement(5269..5285)
                     /label=M13 fwd
                     /note="common sequencing primer, one of multiple similar
                     variants"
     primer_bind     complement(5278..5300)
                     /label=M13/pUC Forward
                     /note="In lacZ gene"
     polyA_signal    5690..5824
                     /label=SV40 poly(A) signal
                     /note="SV40 polyadenylation signal"
     primer_bind     complement(5727..5746)
                     /label=SV40pA-R
                     /note="SV40 polyA, reverse primer"
     primer_bind     5781..5800
                     /label=EBV-rev
                     /note="SV40 polyA terminator, reverse primer"
     rep_origin      5950..6404
                     /direction=RIGHT
                     /label=f1 ori
                     /note="f1 bacteriophage origin of replication; arrow
                     indicates direction of (+) strand synthesis"
     primer_bind     complement(6037..6056)
                     /label=F1ori-R
                     /note="F1 origin, reverse primer"
     primer_bind     6246..6267
                     /label=F1ori-F
                     /note="F1 origin, forward primer"
     CDS             6691..7551
                     /codon_start=1
                     /gene="bla"
                     /product="beta-lactamase"
                     /label=AmpR
                     /note="confers resistance to ampicillin, carbenicillin, and
                     related antibiotics"
                     /translation="MSIQHFRVALIPFFAAFCLPVFAHPETLVKVKDAEDQLGARVGYI
                     ELDLNSGKILESFRPEERFPMMSTFKVLLCGAVLSRIDAGQEQLGRRIHYSQNDLVEYS
                     PVTEKHLTDGMTVRELCSAAITMSDNTAANLLLTTIGGPKELTAFLHNMGDHVTRLDRW
                     EPELNEAIPNDERDTTMPVAMATTLRKLLTGELLTLASRQQLIDWMEADKVAGPLLRSA
                     LPAGWFIADKSGAGERGSRGIIAALGPDGKPSRIVVIYTTGSQATMDERNRQIAEIGAS
                     LIKHW"
     primer_bind     complement(6909..6928)
                     /label=Amp-R
                     /note="Ampicillin resistance gene, reverse primer"
     protein_bind    complement(7653..7686)
                     /label=loxP
                     /bound_moiety="Cre recombinase"
                     /note="Cre-mediated recombination occurs in the 8-bp core
                     sequence (GCATACAT)."
     rep_origin      7764..8352
                     /direction=RIGHT
                     /label=ori
                     /note="high-copy-number ColE1/pMB1/pBR322/pUC origin of
                     replication"
     primer_bind     8253..8272
                     /label=pBR322ori-F
                     /note="pBR322 origin, forward primer"
     primer_bind     8506..8523
                     /label=L4440
                     /note="L4440 vector, forward primer"
ORIGIN
        1 cagggttatt gtctcatgag cggatacata tttgaatgta tttagaaaaa taaacaaata
       61 ggggttccgc gcacatttcc ccgaaaagtg ccacctgacg tctaagaaac cattattatc
      121 atgacattaa cctataaaaa taggcgtatt acgaggccct ttcacgcatt agatgcatgt
      181 cgttacataa cttacggtaa atggcccgcc tggctgaccg cccaacgacc cccgcccatt
      241 gacgtcaata atgacgtatg ttcccatagt aacgccaata gggactttcc attgacgtca
      301 atgggtggag tatttacggt aaactgccca cttggcagta catcaagtgt atcatatgcc
      361 aagtacgccc cctattgacg tcaatgacgg taaatggccc gcctggcatt atgcccagta
      421 catgacctta tgggactttc ctacttggca gtacatctac gtattagtca tcgctattac
      481 catggtgatg cggttttggc agtacatcaa tgggcgtgga tagcggtttg actcacgggg
      541 atttccaagt ctccacccca ttgacgtcaa tgggagtttg ttttggcacc aaaatcaacg
      601 ggactttcca aaatgtcgta acaactccgc cccattgacg caaatgggcg gtaggcgtgt
      661 acggtgggag gtctatataa gcagagctcg tttagtgaac cgtcagatcg cctggagacg
      721 ccatccacgc tgttttgacc tccatagaag acaccgggac cgatccagcc tccggactct
      781 agcctaggcc gcgggacgga taacaatttc acacaggaaa cagctatgac cattaggcct
      841 atttaggtga cactatagaa caagtttgta caaaaaagca ggctggtacc ggtccggaat
      901 tcccgggata tcgtcgaccc acgcgtccgt taagttccgc gcgcaggcca ggctgcaacc
      961 tgacggccag atccctcgct gtcctagtcg ctgctccttg gagtcatgtt cccagccgcc
     1021 ccttctccgc ggaccccggg taccgggtcc cgaaggggcc cgctggccgg actcgggccc
     1081 ggctccacgc cccggacggc tagcaggaag ggtctgcccc tggggtctgc agtcagctcc
     1141 ccagtgctct tctcgccggt cggccggcgt agctcgctaa gctcgcgggg aacaccaaca
     1201 cgaatgttcc cacaccactc cataactgag tctgtgaact atgatgtgaa aacgtttgga
     1261 tcttctcttc ctgttaaagt catggaagcc ctaacattgg ctgaagtcga tgaccagctg
     1321 accattaaca tagatgaagg tggatgggct tgtctggtgt gcaaagagaa gctcattatt
     1381 tggaagattg ctctgtcacc tattactaag ttatccgttt gcaaagaact tcagctgcca
     1441 cctagtgatt tccactggag tgccgactta gtggctcttt cttactcttc tccctcaggt
     1501 gaagcacatt ctactcaggc tgttgctgtc atggttgcca ccagagaagg atctatccgc
     1561 tattggccaa gccttgctgg tgaagatacc tacacagagg cttttgtaga ttcgggaggt
     1621 gataagactt acagtttcct aacagcagtg cagggaggaa gttttatttt gtcttcatca
     1681 ggaagccaac taattcggtt gatacctgag agctcaggaa agattcatca gcatatcctg
     1741 cctcaggggc aaggcatgct ttcaggaatt ggtcgaaaag tttcttctct ttttggaatt
     1801 ttatctccta gtagtgatct cacactttca agtgttctct gggatagaga gagatcaagc
     1861 ttttatagcc tgacgagttc aaacatcagt aaatgggaat tagatgattc ttcagaaaag
     1921 catgcataca gttgggatat aaatagagcc ctgaaggaaa acattaccga tgctatttgg
     1981 ggatctgaaa gtaactatga agctattaaa gaaggagtca acattcgata tttggacttt
     2041 aagcaaaact gtgatgggct ggtgattttg gcagcagcat ggcactcagc agacaatcca
     2101 tgtctcatct attactctct gataacaata gaagataatg gttgccaaat gtcagatgca
     2161 gttactgtag aagtcactca atataatcca ccttttcagt ctgaagacct gattttgtgt
     2221 cagttgacgg tcccaaactt ttcaaaccag actgcctatc tgtataacga aagtgctgtc
     2281 tatgtgtgct ccacaggaac tgggaaattt tctcttcccc aggagaaaat tgtctttaat
     2341 gcacaaggag atagtgtttt aggtgctggt gcctgtggtg gtgttcctat cattttttct
     2401 agaaacagtg gactggtgtc tattacttca agggaaaatg tgtctatatt ggcagaagac
     2461 ttggaagggt ctttagcatc ttcagttgct ggaccaaaca gtgagagtat gatttttgag
     2521 accactacaa agaatgaaac tatagcccag gaagataaaa tcaagttgct gaaagctgcc
     2581 tttctgcaat actgcagaaa agatttaggt catgctcaaa tggtggttga tgagctcttt
     2641 tcctctcact ctgatttgga ttctgattct gaactagaca gggcagttac ccaaatcagt
     2701 gtagacctga tggatgacta cccagcatct gacccacggt gggctgagtc tgtccctgag
     2761 gaagcacctg ggttcagcaa tacgtcactg attatccttc accagctaga agacaagatg
     2821 aaagctcact cttttcttat ggactttatt catcaagttg gcttatttgg acgtctaggc
     2881 agttttccag ttagagggac accgatggcc actcgactgt tgctctgtga gcatgccgaa
     2941 aagctgtcag ccgccattgt tctcaagaac caccactccc ggctttctga ccttgtcaac
     3001 acagccatat tgattgcttt gaacaagagg gagtatgaaa tcccatccaa cctgactcct
     3061 gcagatgtct ttttcaggga ggtatcccaa gtagatacca tctgtgagtg cttactggag
     3121 catgaggagc aagtcttgag ggatgcacct atggattcca ttgaatgggc tgaagtggtg
     3181 atcaatgtga acaatattct caaggatatg ctgcaggctg ctagtcatta tcgccaaaat
     3241 agaaactctt tgtatagaag agaagaatca ctagaaaaag aacctgaata tgttccatgg
     3301 acggcaacaa gtggtcctgg tggcatccga acggtaataa tacgccagca tgagattgtc
     3361 ctgaaggtgg cttatccaca ggcagacagc aacctccgaa acatcgtgac cgagcagctg
     3421 gtagccctga tcgattgctt cctggatggt tatgtttctc agcttaagtc tgtggataaa
     3481 tccagtaatc gggaaagata tgacaatctg gagatggaat acctacagaa aagatcagat
     3541 ctcttatctc ctcttctttc actaggccag tacctgtggg ctgcttctct agcagagaaa
     3601 tactgtgact ttgatatatt ggtacaaatg tgtgagcaga ctgacaacca gagccgactc
     3661 cagcgctaca tgacccagtt tgctgatcag aatttttcag actttctctt ccgttggtat
     3721 ctggagaaag gaaagcgagg caaattatta tctcagccca tttctcagca tggacagttg
     3781 gcaaattttt tgcaagctca tgaacatctc agctggttac atgaaattaa tagccaagaa
     3841 ttagaaaagg ctcatgcaac acttctgggt ttggcaaata tggaaactcg ttactttgca
     3901 aagaagaaaa cccttcttgg cttgagtaaa ttggctgcat tagcttcaga cttttcagag
     3961 gatatgctac aagaaaaaat tgaagaaatg gctgagcagg agcgctttct actgcatcag
     4021 gagaccctac ctgaacagct gctggcggag aaacagctaa atctcagtgc gatgccagta
     4081 ttgactgcac cacaactcat tggtctatat atctgtgaag aaaatagaag agctaatgaa
     4141 tatgatttca agaaagcttt ggacttgttg gaatatattg atgaggaaga agatataaat
     4201 ataaatgatc taaaactgga aatcctttgc aaagctcttc agagagataa ctggtccagt
     4261 tctgatggca aagatgatcc aattgaagta tctaaagaca gtatatttgt gaagatctta
     4321 cagaaacttt taaaagatgg cattcagctc agtgagtact taccggaggt gaaagacctg
     4381 ctacaagcgg atcagcttgg aagcttaaag tccaatcctt acttcgagtt tgttttgaaa
     4441 gcaaattatg aatattatgt tcaggaggag ctgttcaccg gggtggtgcc catcctggtc
     4501 gagctggacg gcgacgtaaa cggccacaag ttcagcgtgt ccggcgaggg cgagggcgat
     4561 gccacctacg gcaagctgac cctgaagttc atctgcacca ccggcaagct gcccgtgccc
     4621 tggcccaccc tcgtgaccac cctgacctac ggcgtgcagt gcttcagccg ctaccccgac
     4681 cacatgaagc agcacgactt cttcaagtcc gccatgcccg aaggctacgt ccaggagcgc
     4741 accatcttct tcaaggacga cggcaactac aagacccgcg ccgaggtgaa gttcgagggc
     4801 gacaccctgg tgaaccgcat cgagctgaag ggcatcgact tcaaggagga cggcaacatc
     4861 ctggggcaca agctggagta caactacaac agccacaacg tctatatcat ggccgacaag
     4921 cagaagaacg gcatcaaggt gaacttcaag atccgccaca acatcgagga cggcagcgtg
     4981 cagctcgccg accactacca gcagaacacc cccatcggcg acggccccgt gctgctgccc
     5041 gacaaccact acctgagcac ccagtccgcc ctgagcaaag accccaacga gaagcgcgat
     5101 cacatggtcc tgctggagtt cgtgaccgcc gccgggatca ctctcggcat ggacgagctg
     5161 tacaagtaag cggccgctct agagtatccc tcgaggggcc caagcttacg cgtacccagc
     5221 tttcttgtac aaagtggtcc ctatagtgag tcgtattata agctaggcac tggccgtcgt
     5281 tttacaacgt cgtgactggg aaaactgcta gcttgggatc tttgtgaagg aaccttactt
     5341 ctgtggtgtg acataattgg acaaactacc tacagagatt taaagctcta aggtaaatat
     5401 aaaattttta agtgtataat gtgttaaact agctgcatat gcttgctgct tgagagtttt
     5461 gcttactgag tatgatttat gaaaatatta tacacaggag ctagtgattc taattgtttg
     5521 tgtattttag attcacagtc ccaaggctca tttcaggccc ctcagtcctc acagtctgtt
     5581 catgatcata atcagccata ccacatttgt agaggtttta cttgctttaa aaaacctccc
     5641 acacctcccc ctgaacctga aacataaaat gaatgcaatt gttgttgtta acttgtttat
     5701 tgcagcttat aatggttaca aataaagcaa tagcatcaca aatttcacaa ataaagcatt
     5761 tttttcactg cattctagtt gtggtttgtc caaactcatc aatgtatctt atcatgtctg
     5821 gatcgatcct gcattaatga atcggccaac gcgcggggag aggcggtttg cgtattggct
     5881 ggcgtaatag cgaagaggcc cgcaccgatc gcccttccca acagttgcgc agcctgaatg
     5941 gcgaatgggn nnnnnnnnnn nnnnnnnnnn nnnnnnnnnn nnnnnnnnnn nnnnnnnnnn
     6001 nnnnnnnnnn nnnnnnnnnn nnnnnnnnnn nnnnnnnnnn nnnnnnnnnn nnnnnnnnnn
     6061 nnnnnnnnnn nnncnnnnnn nnnnnnnnnn nnnnnnnnnn nnnnnnnnnn nnnnnnnnnn
     6121 nnnnnnnnnn nnnnnnnnnn nnnnnnnnnn nnnnnnnnnn nnnnnannnn nnnnnnnnnn
     6181 nnnnnnnnnn nnnnnnnnnn nnnnnnnnnn nnnnnccttt gacgttggag tccacgttct
     6241 taatagtgga ctcttgttcc aaactggaac aacactcaac cctatctcgg tctattcttt
     6301 tgatttataa gggattttgc cgatttcggc ctattggtta aaaaatgagc tgatttaaca
     6361 aaaatttaac gcgaatttta acaaaatatt aacgcttaca atttaggtgg cacttttcgg
     6421 ggaaatgtgc gcggaacccc tatttgttta tttttctaaa tacattcaaa tatgtatccg
     6481 ctcatgccag gtcttggact ggtgagaacg gcttgctcgg cagcttcgat gtgtgctgga
     6541 gggagaataa aggtctaaga tgtgcgatag agggaagtcg cattgaatta tgtgctgtgt
     6601 agggatcgct ggtatcaaat atgtgtgccc acccctggca tgagacaata accctgataa
     6661 atgcttcaat aatattgaaa aaggaagagt atgagtattc aacatttccg tgtcgccctt
     6721 attccctttt ttgcggcatt ttgccttcct gtttttgctc acccagaaac gctggtgaaa
     6781 gtaaaagatg ctgaagatca gttgggtgca cgagtgggtt acatcgaact ggatctcaac
     6841 agcggtaaga tccttgagag ttttcgcccc gaagaacgtt ttccaatgat gagcactttt
     6901 aaagttctgc tatgtggcgc ggtattatcc cgtattgacg ccgggcaaga gcaactcggt
     6961 cgccgcatac actattctca gaatgacttg gttgagtact caccagtcac agaaaagcat
     7021 cttacggatg gcatgacagt aagagaatta tgcagtgctg ccataaccat gagtgataac
     7081 actgcggcca acttacttct gacaacgatc ggaggaccga aggagctaac cgcttttttg
     7141 cacaacatgg gggatcatgt aactcgcctt gatcgttggg aaccggagct gaatgaagcc
     7201 ataccaaacg acgagcgtga caccacgatg cctgtagcaa tggcaacaac gttgcgcaaa
     7261 ctattaactg gcgaactact tactctagct tcccggcaac aattaataga ctggatggag
     7321 gcggataaag ttgcaggacc acttctgcgc tcggcccttc cggctggctg gtttattgct
     7381 gataaatctg gagccggtga gcgtgggtct cgcggtatca ttgcagcact ggggccagat
     7441 ggtaagccct cccgtatcgt agttatctac acgacgggga gtcaggcaac tatggatgaa
     7501 cgaaatagac agatcgctga gataggtgcc tcactgatta agcattggta actgtcagac
     7561 caagtttact catatatact ttagattgat ttaaaacttc atttttaatt taaaaggatc
     7621 taggtgaaga tcctttttga taatctcatg ccataacttc gtataatgta tgctatacga
     7681 agttatggca tgaccaaaat cccttaacgt gagttttcgt tccactgagc gtcagacccc
     7741 gtagaaaaga tcaaaggatc ttcttgagat cctttttttc tgcgcgtaat ctgctgcttg
     7801 caaacaaaaa aaccaccgct accagcggtg gtttgtttgc cggatcaaga gctaccaact
     7861 ctttttccga aggtaactgg cttcagcaga gcgcagatac caaatactgt tcttctagtg
     7921 tagccgtagt taggccacca cttcaagaac tctgtagcac cgcctacata cctcgctctg
     7981 ctaatcctgt taccagtggc tgctgccagt ggcgataagt cgtgtcttac cgggttggac
     8041 tcaagacgat agttaccgga taaggcgcag cggtcgggct gaacgggggg ttcgtgcaca
     8101 cagcccagct tggagcgaac gacctacacc gaactgagat acctacagcg tgagctatga
     8161 gaaagcgcca cgcttcccga agggagaaag gcggacaggt atccggtaag cggcagggtc
     8221 ggaacaggag agcgcacgag ggagcttcca gggggaaacg cctggtatct ttatagtcct
     8281 gtcgggtttc gccacctctg acttgagcgt cgatttttgt gatgctcgtc aggggggcgg
     8341 agcctatgga aaaacgccag caacgcggcc tttttacggt tcctggcctt ttgctggcct
     8401 tttgctcaca tgttctttcc tgcgttatcc cctgattctg tggataaccg tattaccgcc
     8461 tttgagtgag ctgataccgc tcgccgcagc cgaacgaccg agcgcagcga gtcagtgagc
     8521 gaggaagcgg aagagcgccc aatacgcaaa ccgcctctcc ccgcgcgttg gccgattcat
     8581 taatgcagag cttgcaattc gcgctttttc aatattattg aagcatttat
//
