LOCUS       Nup133_mEGFP(-8b) 8645 bp ds-DNA linear 04-SEP-2020
DEFINITION  .
FEATURES             Location/Qualifiers
     misc_feature    681..701
                     /label="Gateway recomb1"
                     /ApEinfo_revcolor=#f58a5e
                     /ApEinfo_fwdcolor=#f58a5e
     primer_bind     complement(5071..5090)
                     /label="T7"
                     /ApEinfo_revcolor=#85dae9
                     /ApEinfo_fwdcolor=#85dae9
     CDS             6723..7382
                     /label="AmpR"
                     /ApEinfo_revcolor=#ffef86
                     /ApEinfo_fwdcolor=#ffef86
     misc_feature    4297..4998
                     /label="GFP"
                     /ApEinfo_revcolor=#84b0dc
                     /ApEinfo_fwdcolor=#84b0dc
     misc_recomb     complement(7487..7520)
                     /label="LoxP"
                     /ApEinfo_revcolor=#9eafd2
                     /ApEinfo_fwdcolor=#9eafd2
     misc_recomb     681..701
                     /label="attB1"
                     /ApEinfo_revcolor=#c7b0e3
                     /ApEinfo_fwdcolor=#c7b0e3
     promoter        305..508
                     /label="CMV promoter"
                     /ApEinfo_revcolor=#9eafd2
                     /ApEinfo_fwdcolor=#9eafd2
     promoter        661..679
                     /label="SP6 promoter"
                     /ApEinfo_revcolor=#85dae9
                     /ApEinfo_fwdcolor=#85dae9
     primer_bind     659..678
                     /label="SP6"
                     /ApEinfo_revcolor=#85dae9
                     /ApEinfo_fwdcolor=#85dae9
     misc_feature    838..4296
                     /label="Nup133"
                     /ApEinfo_revcolor=#c6c9d1
                     /ApEinfo_fwdcolor=#c6c9d1
     rep_origin      5799..6105
                     /label="F1 ori"
                     /ApEinfo_revcolor=#9eafd2
                     /ApEinfo_fwdcolor=#9eafd2
     promoter        1..527
                     /label="CMV promoter"
                     /ApEinfo_revcolor=#84b0dc
                     /ApEinfo_fwdcolor=#84b0dc
     promoter        1..304
                     /label="CMV enhancer"
                     /ApEinfo_revcolor=#c7b0e3
                     /ApEinfo_fwdcolor=#c7b0e3
     primer_bind     complement(5101..5118)
                     /label="M13-fwd"
                     /ApEinfo_revcolor=#85dae9
                     /ApEinfo_fwdcolor=#85dae9
     misc_recomb     complement(5049..5069)
                     /label="attB2"
                     /ApEinfo_revcolor=#c7b0e3
                     /ApEinfo_fwdcolor=#c7b0e3
     misc_feature    complement(5049..5069)
                     /label="Gateway Recomb2"
                     /ApEinfo_revcolor=#f58a5e
                     /ApEinfo_fwdcolor=#f58a5e
     rep_origin      5782..6237
                     /label="M13 origin"
                     /ApEinfo_revcolor=#9eafd2
                     /ApEinfo_fwdcolor=#9eafd2
     CDS             5712..5780
                     /label="LacZ alpha"
                     /ApEinfo_revcolor=#84b0dc
                     /ApEinfo_fwdcolor=#84b0dc
     polyA_signal    complement(5461..5652)
                     /label="SV40 late polyA"
                     /ApEinfo_revcolor=#d59687
                     /ApEinfo_fwdcolor=#d59687
ORIGIN
        1 cgttacataa cttacggtaa atggcccgcc tggctgaccg cccaacgacc cccgcccatt
       61 gacgtcaata atgacgtatg ttcccatagt aacgccaata gggactttcc attgacgtca
      121 atgggtggag tatttacggt aaactgccca cttggcagta catcaagtgt atcatatgcc
      181 aagtacgccc cctattgacg tcaatgacgg taaatggccc gcctggcatt atgcccagta
      241 catgacctta tgggactttc ctacttggca gtacatctac gtattagtca tcgctattac
      301 catggtgatg cggttttggc agtacatcaa tgggcgtgga tagcggtttg actcacgggg
      361 atttccaagt ctccacccca ttgacgtcaa tgggagtttg ttttggcacc aaaatcaacg
      421 ggactttcca aaatgtcgta acaactccgc cccattgacg caaatgggcg gtaggcgtgt
      481 acggtgggag gtctatataa gcagagctcg tttagtgaac cgtcagatcg cctggagacg
      541 ccatccacgc tgttttgacc tccatagaag acaccgggac cgatccagcc tccggactct
      601 agcctaggcc gcggagcgga taacaatttc acacaggaaa cagctatgac cattaggcct
      661 atttaggtga cactatagaa caagtttgta caaaaaagca ggctggtacc ggtccggaat
      721 tcccgggata tcGTCGACCC ACGCGTCCGC CCACGCGTCC Gttaagttcc gcgcgcaggc
      781 caggctgcaa cctgacggcc agatccctcg ctgtcctagt cgctgctcct tggagtcatg
      841 ttcccagccg ccccttctcc gcggaccccg ggtaccgggt cccgaagggg cccgctggcc
      901 ggactcgggc ccggctccac gccccggacg gctagcagga agggtctgcc cctggggtct
      961 gcagtcagct ccccagtgct cttctcgccg gtcggccggc gtagctcgct aagctcgcgg
     1021 ggaacaccaa cacgaatgtt cccacaccac tccataactg agtctgtgaa ctatgatgtg
     1081 aaaacgtttg gatcttctct tcctgttaaa gtcatggaag ccctaacatt ggctgaagtc
     1141 gatgaccagc tgaccattaa catagatgaa ggtggatggg cttgtctggt gtgcaaagag
     1201 aagctcatta tttggaagat tgctctgtca cctattacta agttatccgt ttgcaaagaa
     1261 cttcagctgc cacctagtga tttccactgg agtgccgact tagtggctct ttcttactct
     1321 tctccctcag gtgaagcaca ttctactcag gctgttgctg tcatggttgc caccagagaa
     1381 ggatctatcc gctattggcc aagccttgct ggtgaagata cctacacaga ggcttttgta
     1441 gattcgggag gtgataagac ttacagtttc ctaacagcag tgcagggagg aagttttatt
     1501 ttgtcttcat caggaagcca actaattcgg ttgatacctg agagctcagg aaagattcat
     1561 cagcatatcc tgcctcaggg gcaaggcatg ctttcaggaa ttggtcgaaa agtttcttct
     1621 ctttttggaa ttttatctcc tagtagtgat ctcacacttt caagtgttct ctgggataga
     1681 gagagatcaa gcttttatag cctgacgagt tcaaacatca gtaaatggga attagatgat
     1741 tcttcagaaa agcatgcata cagttgggat ataaatagag ccctgaagga aaacattacc
     1801 gatgctattt ggggatctga aagtaactat gaagctatta aagaaggagt caacattcga
     1861 tatttggact ttaagcaaaa ctgtgatggg ctggtgattt tggcagcagc atggcactca
     1921 gcagacaatc catgtctcat ctattactct ctgataacaa tagaagataa tggttgccaa
     1981 atgtcagatg cagttactgt agaagtcact caatataatc caccttttca gtctgaagac
     2041 ctgattttgt gtcagttgac ggtcccaaac ttttcaaacc agactgccta tctgtataac
     2101 gaaagtgctg tctatgtgtg ctccacagga actgggaaat tttctcttcc ccaggagaaa
     2161 attgtcttta atgcacaagg agatagtgtt ttaggtgctg gtgcctgtgg tggtgttcct
     2221 atcatttttt ctagaaacag tggactggtg tctattactt caagggaaaa tgtgtctata
     2281 ttggcagaag acttggaagg gtctttagca tcttcagttg ctggaccaaa cagtgagagt
     2341 atgatttttg agaccactac aaagaatgaa actatagccc aggaagataa aatcaagttg
     2401 ctgaaagctg cctttctgca atactgcaga aaagatttag gtcatgctca aatggtggtt
     2461 gatgagctct tttcctctca ctctgatttg gattctgatt ctgaactaga cagggcagtt
     2521 acccaaatca gtgtagacct gatggatgac tacccagcat ctgacccacg gtgggctgag
     2581 tctgtccctg aggaagcacc tgggttcagc aatacgtcac tgattatcct tcaccagcta
     2641 gaagacaaga tgaaagctca ctcttttctt atggacttta ttcatcaagt tggcttattt
     2701 ggacgtctag gcagttttcc agttagaggg acaccgatgg ccactcgact gttgctctgt
     2761 gagcatgccg aaaagctgtc agccgccatt gttctcaaga accaccactc ccggctttct
     2821 gaccttgtca acacagccat attgattgct ttgaacaaga gggagtatga aatcccatcc
     2881 aacctgactc ctgcagatgt ctttttcagg gaggtatccc aagtagatac catctgtgag
     2941 tgcttactgg agcatgagga gcaagtcttg agggatgcac ctatggattc cattgaatgg
     3001 gctgaagtgg tgatcaatgt gaacaatatt ctcaaggata tgctgcaggc tgctagtcat
     3061 tatcgccaaa atagaaactc tttgtataga agagaagaat cactagaaaa agaacctgaa
     3121 tatgttccat ggacggcaac aagtggtcct ggtggcatcc gaacggtaat aatacgccag
     3181 catgagattg tcctgaaggt ggcttatcca caggcagaca gcaacctccg aaacatcgtg
     3241 accgagcagc tggtagccct gatcgattgc ttcctggatg gttatgtttc tcagcttaag
     3301 tctgtggata aatccagtaa tcgggaaaga tatgacaatc tggagatgga atacctacag
     3361 aaaagatcag atctcttatc tcctcttctt tcactaggcc agtacctgtg ggctgcttct
     3421 ctagcagaga aatactgtga ctttgatata ttggtacaaa tgtgtgagca gactgacaac
     3481 cagagccgac tccagcgcta catgacccag tttgctgatc agaatttttc agactttctc
     3541 ttccgttggt atctggagaa aggaaagcga ggcaaattat tatctcagcc catttctcag
     3601 catggacagt tggcaaattt tttgcaagct catgaacatc tcagctggtt acatgaaatt
     3661 aatagccaag aattagaaaa ggctcatgca acacttctgg gtttggcaaa tatggaaact
     3721 cgttactttg caaagaagaa aacccttctt ggcttgagta aattggctgc attagcttca
     3781 gacttttcag aggatatgct acaagaaaaa attgaagaaa tggctgagca ggagcgcttt
     3841 ctactgcatc aggagaccct acctgaacag ctgctggcgg agaaacagct aaatctcagt
     3901 gcgatgccag tattgactgc accacaactc attggtctat atatctgtga agaaaataga
     3961 agagctaatg aatatgattt caagaaagct ttggacttgt tggaatatat tgatgaggaa
     4021 gaagatataa atataaatga tctaaaactg gaaatccttt gcaaagctct tcagagagat
     4081 aactggtcca gttctgatgg caaagatgat ccaattgaag tatctaaaga cagtatattt
     4141 gtgaagatct tacagaaact tttaaaagat ggcattcagc tcagtgagta cttaccggag
     4201 gtgaaagacc tgctacaagc ggatcagctt ggaagcttaa agtccaatcc ttacttcgag
     4261 tttgttttga aagcaaatta tgaatattat gttCAGGAGG AGCTGTTCAC CGGGGTGGTG
     4321 CCCATCCTGG TCGAGCTGGA CGGCGACGTA AACGGCCACA AGTTCAGCGT GTCCGGCGAG
     4381 GGCGAGGGCG ATGCCACCTA CGGCAAGCTG ACCCTGAAGT TCATCTGCAC CACCGGCAAG
     4441 CTGCCCGTGC CCTGGCCCAC CCTCGTGACC ACCCTGACCT ACGGCGTGCA GTGCTTCAGC
     4501 CGCTACCCCG ACCACATGAA GCAGCACGAC TTCTTCAAGT CCGCCATGCC CGAAGGCTAC
     4561 GTCCAGGAGC GCACCATCTT CTTCAAGGAC GACGGCAACT ACAAGACCCG CGCCGAGGTG
     4621 AAGTTCGAGG GCGACACCCT GGTGAACCGC ATCGAGCTGA AGGGCATCGA CTTCAAGGAG
     4681 GACGGCAACA TCCTGGGGCA CAAGCTGGAG TACAACTACA ACAGCCACAA CGTCTATATC
     4741 ATGGCCGACA AGCAGAAGAA CGGCATCAAG GTGAACTTCA AGATCCGCCA CAACATCGAG
     4801 GACGGCAGCG TGCAGCTCGC CGACCACTAC CAGCAGAACA CCCCCATCGG CGACGGCCCC
     4861 GTGCTGCTGC CCGACAACCA CTACCTGAGC ACCCAGTCCG CCCTGAGCAA AGACCCCAAC
     4921 GAGAAGCGCG ATCACATGGT CCTGCTGGAG TTCGTGACCG CCGCCGGGAT CACTCTCGGC
     4981 ATGGACGAGC TGTACAAGta aGCGGCCGCt ctagagtatc cctcgagggg cccaagctta
     5041 cgcgtaccca gctttcttgt acaaagtggt ccctatagtg agtcgtatta taagctaggc
     5101 actggccgtc gttttacaac gtcgtgactg ggaaaactgc tagcttggga tctttgtgaa
     5161 ggaaccttac ttctgtggtg tgacataatt ggacaaacta cctacagaga tttaaagctc
     5221 taaggtaaat ataaaatttt taagtgtata atgtgttaaa ctagctgcat atgcttgctg
     5281 cttgagagtt ttgcttactg agtatgattt atgaaaatat tatacacagg agctagtgat
     5341 tctaattgtt tgtgtatttt agattcacag tcccaaggct catttcaggc ccctcagtcc
     5401 tcacagtctg ttcatgatca taatcagcca taccacattt gtagaggttt tacttgcttt
     5461 aaaaaacctc ccacacctcc ccctgaacct gaaacataaa atgaatgcaa ttgttgttgt
     5521 taacttgttt attgcagctt ataatggtta caaataaagc aatagcatca caaatttcac
     5581 aaataaagca tttttttcac tgcattctag ttgtggtttg tccaaactca tcaatgtatc
     5641 ttatcatgtc tggatcgatc ctgcattaat gaatcggcca acgcgcgggg agaggcggtt
     5701 tgcgtattgg ctggcgtaat agcgaagagg cccgcaccga tcgcccttcc caacagttgc
     5761 gcagcctgaa tggcgaatgg gnnnnnnnnn nnnnnnnnnn nnnnnnnnnn nnnnnnnnnn
     5821 nnnnnnnnnn nnnnnnnnnn nnnnnnnnnn nnnnnnnnnn nnnnnnnnnn nnnnnnnnnn
     5881 nnnnnnnnnn nnnnnnnnnn nnnnncnnnn nnnnnnnnnn nnnnnnnnnn nnnnnnnnnn
     5941 nnnnnnnnnn nnnnnnnnnn nnnnnnnnnn nnnnnnnnnn nnnnnnnnnn nnnnnnnann
     6001 nnnnnnnnnn nnnnnnnnnn nnnnnnnnnn nnnnnnnnnn nnnnnnncct ttgacgttgg
     6061 agtccacgtt ctttaatagt ggactcttgt tccaaactgg aacaacactc aaccctatct
     6121 cggtctattc ttttgattta taagggattt tgccgatttc ggcctattgg ttaaaaaatg
     6181 agctgattta acaaaaattt aacgcgaatt ttaacaaaat attaacgttt acaatttcag
     6241 gtggcacttt tcggggaaat gtgcgcggaa cccctatttg tttatttttc taaatacatt
     6301 caaatatgta tccgctcatg ccaggtcttg gactggtgag aacggcttgc tcggcagctt
     6361 cgatgtgtgc tggagggaga ataaaggtct aagatgtgcg atagagggaa gtcgcattga
     6421 attatgtgct gtgtagggat cgctggtatc aaatatgtgt gcccacccct ggcatgagac
     6481 aataaccctg ataaatgctt caataatatt gaaaaaggaa gagtatgagt attcaacatt
     6541 tccgtgtcgc ccttattccc ttttttgcgg cattttgcct tcctgttttt gctcacccag
     6601 aaacgctggt gaaagtaaaa gatgctgaag atcagttggg tgcacgagtg ggttacatcg
     6661 aactggatct caacagcggt aagatccttg agagttttcg ccccgaagaa cgttttccaa
     6721 tgatgagcac ttttaaagtt ctgctatgtg gcgcggtatt atcccgtatt gacgccgggc
     6781 aagagcaact cggtcgccgc atacactatt ctcagaatga cttggttgag tactcaccag
     6841 tcacagaaaa gcatcttacg gatggcatga cagtaagaga attatgcagt gctgccataa
     6901 ccatgagtga taacactgcg gccaacttac ttctgacaac gatcggagga ccgaaggagc
     6961 taaccgcttt tttgcacaac atgggggatc atgtaactcg ccttgatcgt tgggaaccgg
     7021 agctgaatga agccatacca aacgacgagc gtgacaccac gatgcctgta gcaatggcaa
     7081 caacgttgcg caaactatta actggcgaac tacttactct agcttcccgg caacaattaa
     7141 tagactggat ggaggcggat aaagttgcag gaccacttct gcgctcggcc cttccggctg
     7201 gctggtttat tgctgataaa tctggagccg gtgagcgtgg gtctcgcggt atcattgcag
     7261 cactggggcc agatggtaag ccctcccgta tcgtagttat ctacacgacg gggagtcagg
     7321 caactatgga tgaacgaaat agacagatcg ctgagatagg tgcctcactg attaagcatt
     7381 ggtaactgtc agaccaagtt tactcatata tactttagat tgatttaaaa cttcattttt
     7441 aatttaaaag gatctaggtg aagatccttt ttgataatct catgccataa cttcgtataa
     7501 tgtatgctat acgaagttat ggcatgacca aaatccctta acgtgagttt tcgttccact
     7561 gagcgtcaga ccccgtagaa aagatcaaag gatcttcttg agatcctttt tttctgcgcg
     7621 taatctgctg cttgcaaaca aaaaaaccac cgctaccagc ggtggtttgt ttgccggatc
     7681 aagagctacc aactcttttt ccgaaggtaa ctggcttcag cagagcgcag ataccaaata
     7741 ctgtccttct agtgtagccg tagttaggcc accacttcaa gaactctgta gcaccgccta
     7801 catacctcgc tctgctaatc ctgttaccag tggctgctgc cagtggcgat aagtcgtgtc
     7861 ttaccgggtt ggactcaaga cgatagttac cggataaggc gcagcggtcg ggctgaacgg
     7921 ggggttcgtg cacacagccc agcttggagc gaacgaccta caccgaactg agatacctac
     7981 agcgtgagca ttgagaaagc gccacgcttc ccgaagggag aaaggcggac aggtatccgg
     8041 taagcggcag ggtcggaaca ggagagcgca cgagggagct tccaggggga aacgcctggt
     8101 atctttatag tcctgtcggg tttcgccacc tctgacttga gcgtcgattt ttgtgatgct
     8161 cgtcaggggg gcggagccta tggaaaaacg ccagcaacgc ggccttttta cggttcctgg
     8221 ccttttgctg gccttttgct cacatgttct ttcctgcgtt atcccctgat tctgtggata
     8281 accgtattac cgcctttgag tgagctgata ccgctcgccg cagccgaacg accgagcgca
     8341 gcgagtcagt gagcgaggaa gcggaagagc gcccaatacg caaaccgcct ctccccgcgc
     8401 gttggccgat tcattaatgc agagcttgca attcgcgcgt ttttcaatat tattgaagca
     8461 tttatcaggg ttattgtctc atgagcggat acatatttga atgtatttag aaaaataaac
     8521 aaataggggt tccgcgcaca tttccccgaa aagtgccacc tgacgtctaa gaaaccatta
     8581 ttatcatgac attaacctat aaaaataggc gtagtacgag gccctttcac tcattagatg
     8641 catgt
//
