[The description below was written by a language model from this plasmid's Addgene catalogue record and the feature table of its GenBank file.]
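Description:
Nup133_mEGFP(-8b) is a mammalian expression plasmid of about 8.6 kb encoding human NUP133, a nuclear pore complex component, fused at its carboxyl terminus to monomeric EGFP. The backbone is not named in the catalogue entry, but the feature tables show the layout of a Gateway-type expression clone. The CMV immediate-early enhancer and promoter sit upstream, followed by an SP6 promoter and an attB1 site. The Nup133–GFP coding region comes next, and then attB2, an inverted T7 promoter and an SV40 polyadenylation signal. The fusion itself was assembled by Gibson cloning. In bacteria the plasmid replicates from a high-copy ColE1/pUC-type origin and is selected with ampicillin through the beta-lactamase gene. An f1 origin and a single loxP site between AmpR and the origin are also present as backbone elements. No mammalian selection marker is annotated.

The defining feature is the junction between the two proteins. There is no linker, and the record describes a "total net fusion of (-8 amino acids)", meaning residues have been removed at the Nup133/mEGFP boundary so that the fluorophore is joined more directly to the nucleoporin. The record does not state which residues were deleted from either partner, nor what the "b" suffix distinguishes. It also does not give the experimental purpose beyond mammalian expression of the fusion. Two sequence records are held, one circular of 8630 bp and one linear of 8645 bp. They have offset coordinates but the same element order, and only the second explicitly annotates the Nup133 and GFP segments.
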