Addgene plasmid #163418: Nup133_mEGFP(-8b)
Purpose: Mammalian expression of Nup133 fused at its carboxyl-terminus to mEGFP with no linker and a total net fusion of (-8 amino acids)
Depositing lab: Sanford Simon. Depositing organization: Rockefeller University.
Backbone
  Vector backbone: Unspecified
  Vector type: Mammalian Expression
Growth in bacteria
  Bacterial resistance: Ampicillin, 100 μg/mL
  Growth temperature: 37°C
  Growth strain: DH5alpha
  Copy number: High Copy
Gene/Insert
  Gene/Insert name: Nup133 (alt names: GAMOS8; hNUP133)
  Species: H. sapiens (human)
  Entrez Gene: NUP133 (a.k.a. GAMOS8, NPHS18, hNUP133)
  Promoter: CMV
  Tag / fusion protein: mEGFP (C terminal on insert)
  Cloning method: Gibson Cloning
Terms and licenses: Academic/Nonprofit Terms; Industry Terms: Not Available to Industry
How to cite: Nup133_mEGFP(-8b) was a gift from Sanford Simon (Addgene plasmid # 163418 ; http://n2t.net/addgene:163418 ; RRID:Addgene_163418)
